Addgene plasmid #229464: pMS11
Purpose: Expresses RssB with His Tag
Depositing lab: Alexandra Deaconescu. Depositing organization: Brown University. Publication: Structural basis for inhibition of a response regulator of sigma(S) stability by a ClpXP antiadaptor. Dorich V, Brugger C, Tripathi A, Hoskins JR, Tong S, Suhanovsky MM, Sastry A, Wickner S, Gottesman S, Deaconescu AM. Genes Dev. 2019 Jun 1;33(11-12):718-732. doi: 10.1101/gad.320168.118. Epub 2019 Apr 11. PubMed 30975721.
Backbone
  Vector backbone: pSY5
  Backbone size w/o insert (bp): 5387
  Vector type: Bacterial Expression
Growth in bacteria
  Bacterial resistance: Kanamycin, 50 μg/mL
  Growth temperature: 37°C
  Growth strain: DH5alpha
  Growth instructions: The depositing lab recommends alpha-select for plasmid storage and propagation and BL21 DE3 for protein expression.
  Copy number: Unknown
Gene/Insert
  Gene/Insert name: RssB
  Species: E. coli
  Insert size (bp): 1090
  Promoter: T7
  Tag / fusion protein: 10xHis (C terminal on insert)
  Cloning method: Restriction Enzyme; 5′ cloning site unknown (unknown if destroyed)
Terms and licenses: Academic/Nonprofit Terms; Industry Terms: Not Available to Industry
How to cite: pMS11 was a gift from Alexandra Deaconescu (Addgene plasmid # 229464 ; http://n2t.net/addgene:229464 ; RRID:Addgene_229464)
