[The description below was written by a language model from this plasmid's Addgene catalogue record and pLannotate feature annotations shown in this document.]
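Description:
pMS11 is a bacterial expression plasmid built on the pSY5 backbone for producing His-tagged RssB from Escherichia coli. RssB is the response regulator that acts as an adaptor, binding the stationary-phase sigma factor RpoS and delivering it to the ClpXP protease for degradation. The sequenced plasmid is about 6.4 kb and has a pET-like architecture. It replicates from a ColE1/pBR322-type origin accompanied by the bom region and the rop gene, which moderates copy number (the catalogue lists copy number as unknown). It also carries an f1 origin for single-stranded DNA production. Selection is by kanamycin through an aminoglycoside phosphotransferase gene. Short fragments of a tetracycline resistance gene flanking the lacI region appear to be non-functional backbone remnants.

The rssB coding sequence sits downstream of a T7 promoter with an adjacent lac operator and the phage T7 gene 10 ribosome binding site, and is followed by a T7 terminator. The plasmid supplies its own lacI, so transcription is repressed until induction with IPTG in a host providing T7 RNA polymerase, such as a DE3 lysogen. The catalogue entry describes a C-terminal 10xHis tag. The feature table does show a His-tag fragment just after rssB, but it also annotates a histidine tract upstream of the gene, between the ribosome binding site and the insert. The record does not make clear whether both are translated in frame with RssB, nor whether the short solubility-tag fragment annotated before the terminator is part of the product. The construct is intended for overexpression and affinity purification of RssB, in keeping with the associated structural study of its inhibition by a ClpXP antiadaptor.
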