Features (pLannotate 1.2.2; 20 found; start..end, strand, type, name):
     12..440     +  rep_origin     f1 ori (sequence partly withheld): f1 bacteriophage origin of replication; arrow indicates direction of (+) strand synthesis
    493..550     +  promoter       AmpR promoter (fragment): bla
    559..1374    -  CDS            KanR: aminoglycoside phosphotransferase; aph(3')-Ia; confers resistance to kanamycin in bacteria or G418 (Geneticin®) in eukaryotes
   1496..2084    +  rep_origin     ori: high-copy-number ColE1/pMB1/pBR322/pUC origin of replication
   2270..2409    -  misc_feature   bom: basis of mobility region from pBR322
   2511..2702    -  CDS            rop: Rop protein, which maintains plasmids at low copy number; rop
   2719..3099    +  CDS            YPB1_ECOLX: Protein predicted: Swiss-Prot protein existence level 4. From Escherichia coli.
   3171..3462    -  CDS            TcR (fragment): tetracycline efflux protein; tet; confers resistance to tetracycline
   3477..3498    -  protein_bind   CAP binding site: CAP binding activates transcription in the presence of cAMP. E. coli catabolite activator protein
   3511..4593    -  CDS            lacI: lac repressor; lacI; The lac repressor binds to the lac operator to inhibit transcription in E. coli. This inhibition can be relieved by adding lactose or isopropyl-β-D-thiogalactopyranoside (IPTG).
   4594..4671    -  promoter       lacI promoter: lacI
   4679..4958    -  CDS            TcR (fragment): tetracycline efflux protein; tet; confers resistance to tetracycline
   4980..4998    +  promoter       T7 promoter: promoter for bacteriophage T7 RNA polymerase
   4999..5023    +  protein_bind   lac operator: The lac repressor binds to the lac operator to inhibit transcription in E. coli. This inhibition can be relieved by adding lactose or isopropyl-β-D-thiogalactopyranoside (IPTG). lac repressor encoded by lacI
   5038..5060    +  RBS            RBS: efficient ribosome binding site from bacteriophage T7 gene 10 (Olins and Rangwala, 1989)
   5085..5105    +  CDS            7xHis: 6xHis affinity tag
   5145..6155    +  CDS            rssB: RSSB_ECOLI - Also known as hnr, sprE, ychL. Experimental evidence at protein level: Swiss-Prot protein existence level 1. Regulates the turnover of the sigma S factor (RpoS) by promoting its proteolysis in exponentially growing cells. Acts by binding and delivering RpoS to the ClpXP protease. RssB is not co- degraded with RpoS, but is released from the complex and can initiate a new cycle of RpoS recognition and degradation. In stationary phase, could also act as an anti-sigma factor and reduce the ability of RpoS to activate gene expression. Is also involved in the regulation of the mRNA poly
   6205..6222    +  CDS            9xHis (fragment): 9xHis affinity tag
   6232..6281    +  CDS            SET1 (fragment): solubility-enhancement tag derived from T7 phage gene 10B
   6289..6336    +  terminator     T7 terminator: transcription terminator for bacteriophage T7 RNA polymerase
>Addgene plasmid #229464 | pMS11 | addgene full sequence | sequence record 456948 | Addgene NGS Result
TGGCGAATGGG
[124 nt withheld, positions 12-135]
C
[91 nt withheld, positions 137-227]
A
[49 nt withheld, positions 229-277]
CCTTTGACGTTGGAGTCCACGTTCTTT
[37 nt withheld, positions 305-341]
ACCCTATCTCGGTCTATTCTTTTGATTTATAAGGGATTTTGCCGATTTCGGCCTATTGGTTAAAAAATGA
GCTGATTTAACAAAAATTTAACGCGAATTTTAACAAAATATTAACGCTTACAATTTAGGTGGCACTTTTC
GGGGAAATGTGCGCGGAACCCCTATTTGTTTATTTTTCTAAATACATTCAAATATGTATCCGCTCATGAA
TTAATTCTTAGAAAAACTCATCGAGCATCAAATGAAACTGCAATTTATTCATATCAGGATTATCAATACC
ATATTTTTGAAAAAGCCGTTTCTGTAATGAAGGAGAAAACTCACCGAGGCAGTTCCATAGGATGGCAAGA
TCCTGGTATCGGTCTGCGATTCCGACTCGTCCAACATCAATACAACCTATTAATTTCCCCTCGTCAAAAA
TAAGGTTATCAAGTGAGAAATCACCATGAGTGACGACTGAATCCGGTGAGAATGGCAAAAGTTTATGCAT
TTCTTTCCAGACTTGTTCAACAGGCCAGCCATTACGCTCGTCATCAAAATCACTCGCATCAACCAAACCG
TTATTCATTCGTGATTGCGCCTGAGCGAGACGAAATACGCGATCGCTGTTAAAAGGACAATTACAAACAG
GAATCGAATGCAACCGGCGCAGGAACACTGCCAGCGCATCAACAATATTTTCACCTGAATCAGGATATTC
TTCTAATACCTGGAATGCTGTTTTCCCGGGGATCGCAGTGGTGAGTAACCATGCATCATCAGGAGTACGG
ATAAAATGCTTGATGGTCGGAAGAGGCATAAATTCCGTCAGCCAGTTTAGTCTGACCATCTCATCTGTAA
CATCATTGGCAACGCTACCTTTGCCATGTTTCAGAAACAACTCTGGCGCATCGGGCTTCCCATACAATCG
ATAGATTGTCGCACCTGATTGCCCGACATTATCGCGAGCCCATTTATACCCATATAAATCAGCATCCATG
TTGGAATTTAATCGCGGCCTAGAGCAAGACGTTTCCCGTTGAATATGGCTCATAACACCCCTTGTATTAC
TGTTTATGTAAGCAGACAGTTTTATTGTTCATGACCAAAATCCCTTAACGTGAGTTTTCGTTCCACTGAG
CGTCAGACCCCGTAGAAAAGATCAAAGGATCTTCTTGAGATCCTTTTTTTCTGCGCGTAATCTGCTGCTT
GCAAACAAAAAAACCACCGCTACCAGCGGTGGTTTGTTTGCCGGATCAAGAGCTACCAACTCTTTTTCCG
AAGGTAACTGGCTTCAGCAGAGCGCAGATACCAAATACTGTCCTTCTAGTGTAGCCGTAGTTAGGCCACC
ACTTCAAGAACTCTGTAGCACCGCCTACATACCTCGCTCTGCTAATCCTGTTACCAGTGGCTGCTGCCAG
TGGCGATAAGTCGTGTCTTACCGGGTTGGACTCAAGACGATAGTTACCGGATAAGGCGCAGCGGTCGGGC
TGAACGGGGGGTTCGTGCACACAGCCCAGCTTGGAGCGAACGACCTACACCGAACTGAGATACCTACAGC
GTGAGCTATGAGAAAGCGCCACGCTTCCCGAAGGGAGAAAGGCGGACAGGTATCCGGTAAGCGGCAGGGT
CGGAACAGGAGAGCGCACGAGGGAGCTTCCAGGGGGAAACGCCTGGTATCTTTATAGTCCTGTCGGGTTT
CGCCACCTCTGACTTGAGCGTCGATTTTTGTGATGCTCGTCAGGGGGGCGGAGCCTATGGAAAAACGCCA
GCAACGCGGCCTTTTTACGGTTCCTGGCCTTTTGCTGGCCTTTTGCTCACATGTTCTTTCCTGCGTTATC
CCCTGATTCTGTGGATAACCGTATTACCGCCTTTGAGTGAGCTGATACCGCTCGCCGCAGCCGAACGACC
GAGCGCAGCGAGTCAGTGAGCGAGGAAGCGGAAGAGCGCCTGATGCGGTATTTTCTCCTTACGCATCTGT
GCGGTATTTCACACCGCAATGGTGCACTCTCAGTACAATCTGCTCTGATGCCGCATAGTTAAGCCAGTAT
ACACTCCGCTATCGCTACGTGACTGGGTCATGGCTGCGCCCCGACACCCGCCAACACCCGCTGACGCGCC
CTGACGGGCTTGTCTGCTCCCGGCATCCGCTTACAGACAAGCTGTGACCGTCTCCGGGAGCTGCATGTGT
CAGAGGTTTTCACCGTCATCACCGAAACGCGCGAGGCAGCTGCGGTAAAGCTCATCAGCGTGGTCGTGAA
GCGATTCACAGATGTCTGCCTGTTCATCCGCGTCCAGCTCGTTGAGTTTCTCCAGAAGCGTTAATGTCTG
GCTTCTGATAAAGCGGGCCATGTTAAGGGCGGTTTTTTCCTGTTTGGTCACTGATGCCTCCGTGTAAGGG
GGATTTCTGTTCATGGGGGTAATGATACCGATGAAACGAGAGAGGATGCTCACGATACGGGTTACTGATG
ATGAACATGCCCGGTTACTGGAACGTTGTGAGGGTAAACAACTGGCGGTATGGATGCGGCGGGACCAGAG
AAAAATCACTCAGGGTCAATGCCAGCGCTTCGTTAATACAGATGTAGGTGTTCCACAGGGTAGCCAGCAG
CATCCTGCGATGCAGATCCGGAACATAATGGTGCAGGGCGCTGACTTCCGCGTTTCCAGACTTTACGAAA
CACGGAAACCGAAGACCATTCATGTTGTTGCTCAGGTCGCAGACGTTTTGCAGCAGCAGTCGCTTCACGT
TCGCTCGCGTATCGGTGATTCATTCTGCTAACCAGTAAGGCAACCCCGCCAGCCTAGCCGGGTCCTCAAC
GACAGGAGCACGATCATGCGCACCCGTGGGGCCGCCATGCCGGCGATAATGGCCTGCTTCTCGCCGAAAC
GTTTGGTGGCGGGACCAGTGACGAAGGCTTGAGCGAGGGCGTGCAAGATTCCGAATACCGCAAGCGACAG
GCCGATCATCGTCGCGCTCCAGCGAAAGCGGTCCTCGCCGAAAATGACCCAGAGCGCTGCCGGCACCTGT
CCTACGAGTTGCATGATAAAGAAGACAGTCATAAGTGCGGCGACGATAGTCATGCCCCGCGCCCACCGGA
AGGAGCTGACTGGGTTGAAGGCTCTCAAGGGCATCGGTCGAGATCCCGGTGCCTAATGAGTGAGCTAACT
TACATTAATTGCGTTGCGCTCACTGCCCGCTTTCCAGTCGGGAAACCTGTCGTGCCAGCTGCATTAATGA
ATCGGCCAACGCGCGGGGAGAGGCGGTTTGCGTATTGGGCGCCAGGGTGGTTTTTCTTTTCACCAGTGAG
ACGGGCAACAGCTGATTGCCCTTCACCGCCTGGCCCTGAGAGAGTTGCAGCAAGCGGTCCACGCTGGTTT
GCCCCAGCAGGCGAAAATCCTGTTTGATGGTGGTTAACGGCGGGATATAACATGAGCTGTCTTCGGTATC
GTCGTATCCCACTACCGAGATATCCGCACCAACGCGCAGCCCGGACTCGGTAATGGCGCGCATTGCGCCC
AGCGCCATCTGATCGTTGGCAACCAGCATCGCAGTGGGAACGATGCCCTCATTCAGCATTTGCATGGTTT
GTTGAAAACCGGACATGGCACTCCAGTCGCCTTCCCGTTCCGCTATCGGCTGAATTTGATTGCGAGTGAG
ATATTTATGCCAGCCAGCCAGACGCAGACGCGCCGAGACAGAACTTAATGGGCCCGCTAACAGCGCGATT
TGCTGGTGACCCAATGCGACCAGATGCTCCACGCCCAGTCGCGTACCGTCTTCATGGGAGAAAATAATAC
TGTTGATGGGTGTCTGGTCAGAGACATCAAGAAATAACGCCGGAACATTAGTGCAGGCAGCTTCCACAGC
AATGGCATCCTGGTCATCCAGCGGATAGTTAATGATCAGCCCACTGACGCGTTGCGCGAGAAGATTGTGC
ACCGCCGCTTTACAGGCTTCGACGCCGCTTCGTTCTACCATCGACACCACCACGCTGGCACCCAGTTGAT
CGGCGCGAGATTTAATCGCCGCGACAATTTGCGACGGCGCGTGCAGGGCCAGACTGGAGGTGGCAACGCC
AATCAGCAACGACTGTTTGCCCGCCAGTTGTTGTGCCACGCGGTTGGGAATGTAATTCAGCTCCGCCATC
GCCGCTTCCACTTTTTCCCGCGTTTTCGCAGAAACGTGGCTGGCCTGGTTCACCACGCGGGAAACGGTCT
GATAAGAGACACCGGCATACTCTGCGACATCGTATAACGTTACTGGTTTCACATTCACCACCCTGAATTG
ACTCTCTTCCGGGCGCTATCATGCCATACCGCGAAAGGTTTTGCGCCATTCGATGGTGTCCGGGATCTCG
ACGCTCTCCCTTATGCGACTCCTGCATTAGGAAGCAGCCCAGTAGTAGGTTGAGGCCGTTGAGCACCGCC
GCCGCAAGGAATGGTGCATGCAAGGAGATGGCGCCCAACAGTCCCCCGGCCACGGGGCCTGCCACCATAC
CCACGCCGAAACAAGCGCTCATGAGCCCGAAGTGGCGAGCCCGATCTTCCCCATCGGTGATGTCGGCGAT
ATAGGCGCCAGCAACCGCACCTGTGGCGCCGGTGATGCCGGCCACGATGCGTCCGGCGTAGAGGATCGAG
ATCTCGATCCCGCGAAATTAATACGACTCACTATAGGGGAATTGTGAGCGGATAACAATTCCCCTCTAGA
AATAATTTTGTTTAACTTTAAGAAGGAGATATACCATGGGCAGCAGCCATCATCATCATCATCACCATCA
CCATCACAGCAGCGGCCTGGAAGTTCTGTTCCAGGGGCCCCATATGACGCAGCCATTGGTCGGAAAACAG
ATTCTCATTGTTGAAGATGAGCAGGTATTTCGCTCGCTTCTGGATTCATGGTTTTCCTCATTGGGAGCGA
CAACGGTACTGGCGGCTGATGGGGTGGATGCCCTTGAGTTGCTGGGAGGTTTCACTCCAGACCTGATGAT
ATGTGATATCGCGATGCCACGAATGAACGGGCTTAAACTGCTGGAGCATATACGTAACAGAGGCGACCAG
ACCCCAGTTCTGGTGATATCTGCCACTGAAAATATGGCAGATATTGCCAAAGCGTTACGTCTGGGCGTTG
AAGATGTTTTGCTGAAACCAGTTAAAGATCTGAATCGCTTGCGCGAGATGGTTTTTGCCTGTCTCTATCC
CAGCATGTTTAATTCGCGCGTTGAGGAAGAGGAAAGGCTTTTTCGCGACTGGGATGCAATGGTTGATAAC
CCTGCCGCAGCGGCGAAATTATTACAGGAACTACAACCGCCGGTTCAGCAGGTGATTTCCCATTGCCGGG
TTAATTATCGTCAATTGGTTGCCGCGGACAAACCCGGCCTGGTGCTTGATATTGCCGCACTTTCGGAAAA
CGATCTGGCATTTTATTGCCTTGATGTCACCCGAGCTGGACATAATGGCGTACTTGCTGCCTTGTTATTA
CGCGCATTGTTTAACGGATTATTACAGGAACAGCTTGCACACCAAAATCAACGGTTGCCAGAGTTGGGCG
CGTTATTGAAGCAGGTAAACCATTTACTTCGTCAGGCCAATCTGCCGGGGCAGTTTCCGCTATTAGTTGG
CTATTATCATCGCGAACTGAAAAATCTCATTCTGGTTTCTGCGGGTCTGAATGCGACGTTAAATACCGGC
GAACACCAGGTGCAAATCAGTAATGGTGTTCCGTTAGGCACTTTAGGTAACGCTTATTTGAATCAATTGA
GCCAGCGATGCGATGCCTGGCAATGCCAAATATGGGGAACCGGTGGTCGACTGCGCTTGATGTTGTCTGC
AGAATGAGGATCCGAATTCGAGCTCCGTCGACAAGCTTGCGGCCGCACTCGAGCACCACCACCACCACCA
CTGAGATCCGGCTGCTAACAAAGCCCGAAAGGAAGCTGAGTTGGCTGCTGCCACCGCTGAGCAATAACTA
GCATAACCCCTTGGGGCCTCTAAACGGGTCTTGAGGGGTTTTTTGCTGAAAGGAGGAACTATATCCGGAT
